Addgene plasmid #236168: JPZF7 CMV-TO-SCN1A-140-NZF
Purpose: Plasmid encoding the SCN1A-140 zinc finger array attached by a GS linker to the NZF transcriptional activation domain, under control of CMV promoter with two TetR binding sites
Depositing lab: Xiaojing Gao. Depositing organization: Stanford University. Publication: Machine-guided dual-objective protein engineering for deimmunization and therapeutic functions. Wolfsberg E, Paul JS, Tycko J, Chen B, Bassik MC, Bintu L, Alizadeh AA, Gao XJ. Cell Syst. 2025 Jul 16;16(7):101299. doi: 10.1016/j.cels.2025.101299. Epub 2025 Jun 3. PubMed 40466641.
Backbone
  Vector backbone: FLP-IN
  Vector type: Mammalian Expression
  Selectable markers: Puromycin
Growth in bacteria
  Bacterial resistance: Ampicillin, 100 μg/mL
  Growth temperature: 37°C
  Growth strain: DH5alpha
  Copy number: High Copy
Gene/Insert
  Gene/Insert name: SCN1A-140-NZF
  Species: Synthetic
  Promoter: CMV promoter with two TetR binding sites
  Cloning method: Gibson Cloning
Terms and licenses: Academic/Nonprofit Terms; Industry Terms: Not Available to Industry
Depositor comments: See https://benchling.com/s/seq-zc6GbfXDm4KZaYPpN4sK?m=slm-zwyJgDX4Mni11KxiVIyefor annotated sequence. Please visit https://doi.org/10.1101/2025.02.24.639918 for bioRxiv preprint.
How to cite: JPZF7 CMV-TO-SCN1A-140-NZF was a gift from Xiaojing Gao (Addgene plasmid # 236168 ; http://n2t.net/addgene:236168 ; RRID:Addgene_236168)
