[The description below was written by a language model from this plasmid's Addgene catalogue record and pLannotate feature annotations shown in this document.]
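Description:
JPZF7 CMV-TO-SCN1A-140-NZF is a mammalian expression plasmid built on a Flp-In type backbone. It encodes a synthetic transcriptional activator: the SCN1A-140 zinc finger array joined by a glycine-serine linker to the NZF activation domain. Expression is driven by the human cytomegalovirus immediate early enhancer and promoter, followed by two tet operator sites (picked up in the annotation as short tetO-containing promoter fragments). In cells that express the Tet repressor, this CMV-TO arrangement keeps the transgene silent until tetracycline or doxycycline releases the repressor; in cells lacking TetR it behaves as a constitutive CMV promoter. The automated annotation matches a short zinc-finger-like segment near the start of the coding region. It also finds three consecutive fragments derived from human NCOA3, ZNF473 and FOXO6, consistent with NZF being a compact tripartite activator assembled from human protein domains. The cassette ends with a bovine growth hormone polyadenylation signal.

Downstream lies an FRT site placed directly before a hygromycin resistance coding sequence that has no annotated promoter of its own, followed by an SV40 polyadenylation signal. This is the usual Flp-In design, in which FLP-mediated recombination into a genomic FRT landing pad supplies the promoter and makes integrants selectable. The catalogue lists puromycin as the mammalian marker, but the sequenced plasmid shows only hygromycin resistance, so the two sources disagree. Propagation in E. coli relies on a high-copy ColE1/pUC origin and ampicillin resistance. The construct comes from work on machine-guided protein engineering for deimmunization with retained therapeutic function. Its name suggests the zinc finger array is directed at SCN1A, though the record does not describe the target site.
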