Features (pLannotate 1.2.2; 25 found; start..end, strand, type, name):
      4..383     +  enhancer       CMV enhancer: human cytomegalovirus immediate early enhancer
    384..587     +  promoter       CMV promoter: human cytomegalovirus (CMV) immediate early promoter
    589..608     +  promoter       PLtetO-1 promoter (fragment): modified phage lambda PL promoter with tet operator sites (Lutz and Bujard, 1997)
    610..629     +  promoter       PLtetO-1 promoter (fragment): modified phage lambda PL promoter with tet operator sites (Lutz and Bujard, 1997)
    637..670     +  promoter       TRE3GV promoter (fragment): 3rd-generation Tet-responsive promoter that can be activated by binding of Tet-On® 3G, optimized for retroviral and lentiviral vectors
    763..846     +  CDS            ZSCAN16 (fragment): ZSC16_HUMAN - Also known as ZNF392, ZNF435. Experimental evidence at protein level: Swiss-Prot protein existence level 1. May be involved in transcriptional regulation. From Homo sapiens (Human).
   1477..1623    +  CDS            NCOA3 (fragment): NCOA3_HUMAN - Also known as AIB1, BHLHE42, RAC3, TRAM1. Experimental evidence at protein level: Swiss-Prot protein existence level 1. Nuclear receptor coactivator that directly binds nuclear receptors and stimulates the transcriptional activities in a hormone- dependent fashion. Plays a central role in creating a multisubunit coactivator complex, which probably acts via remodeling of chromatin. Involved in the coactivation of different nuclear receptors, such as for steroids (GR and ER), retinoids (RARs and RXRs), thyroid hormone (TRs), vitamin D3 (VDR) and prostanoids (PPARs). Displays histon
   1639..1782    +  CDS            ZNF473 (fragment): ZN473_HUMAN - Also known as KIAA1141, ZFP100. Experimental evidence at protein level: Swiss-Prot protein existence level 1. Involved in histone 3'-end pre-mRNA processing by associating with U7 snRNP and interacting with SLBP/pre-mRNA complex. Increases histone 3'-end pre-mRNA processing but has no effect on U7 snRNP levels, when overexpressed. Required for cell cycle progression from G1 to S phases. From Homo sapiens (Human).
   1798..1932    +  CDS            FOXO6 (fragment): FOXO6_HUMAN - Experimental evidence at protein level: Swiss-Prot protein existence level 1. Transcriptional activator. From Homo sapiens (Human).
   2045..2269    +  polyA_signal   bGH poly(A) signal: bovine growth hormone polyadenylation signal
   2285..2308    +  polyA_signal   bGH poly(A) signal (fragment): bovine growth hormone polyadenylation signal
   2312..2333    +  promoter       SV40 promoter (fragment): SV40 enhancer and early promoter
   2354..2587    +  rep_origin     f1 ori (fragment) (sequence partly withheld): f1 bacteriophage origin of replication; arrow indicates direction of (+) strand synthesis
   2592..2639    +  protein_bind   FRT: FLP-mediated recombination occurs in the 8-bp core sequence TCTAGAAA (Turan and Bode, 2011). FLP recombinase from the Saccharomyces cerevisiae 2μ plasmid
   2647..3669    +  CDS            HygR: aminoglycoside phosphotransferase from E. coli; aph(4)-Ia; confers resistance to hygromycin
   3679..3804    +  CDS            ble (fragment): BLE_KLEPN - Experimental evidence at protein level: Swiss-Prot protein existence level 1. Binding protein with a strong affinity to the bleomycin family of antibiotics. Binds to CL990; an antimitotic-antibiotic compound. From Klebsiella pneumoniae.
   3799..3920    +  polyA_signal   SV40 poly(A) signal: SV40 polyadenylation signal
   3993..4009    -  protein_bind   lac operator: The lac repressor binds to the lac operator to inhibit transcription in E. coli. This inhibition can be relieved by adding lactose or isopropyl-β-D-thiogalactopyranoside (IPTG). lac repressor encoded by lacI
   4017..4047    -  promoter       lac promoter: promoter for the E. coli lac operon
   4062..4083    -  protein_bind   CAP binding site: CAP binding activates transcription in the presence of cAMP. E. coli catabolite activator protein
   4096..4188    -  CDS            lacI (fragment): lac repressor; lacI; The lac repressor binds to the lac operator to inhibit transcription in E. coli. This inhibition can be relieved by adding lactose or isopropyl-β-D-thiogalactopyranoside (IPTG).
   4371..4959    -  rep_origin     ori: high-copy-number ColE1/pMB1/pBR322/pUC origin of replication
   5130..5990    -  CDS            AmpR: β-lactamase; bla; confers resistance to ampicillin, carbenicillin, and related antibiotics
   5991..6095    -  promoter       AmpR promoter: bla
   6154..6206    -  misc_feature   bom (fragment): basis of mobility region from pBR322
>Addgene plasmid #236168 | JPZF7 CMV-TO-SCN1A-140-NZF | addgene full sequence | sequence record 468378 | Addgene NGS Result
GTTGACATTGATTATTGACTAGTTATTAATAGTAATCAATTACGGGGTCATTAGTTCATAGCCCATATAT
GGAGTTCCGCGTTACATAACTTACGGTAAATGGCCCGCCTGGCTGACCGCCCAACGACCCCCGCCCATTG
ACGTCAATAATGACGTATGTTCCCATAGTAACGCCAATAGGGACTTTCCATTGACGTCAATGGGTGGAGT
ATTTACGGTAAACTGCCCACTTGGCAGTACATCAAGTGTATCATATGCCAAGTACGCCCCCTATTGACGT
CAATGACGGTAAATGGCCCGCCTGGCATTATGCCCAGTACATGACCTTATGGGACTTTCCTACTTGGCAG
TACATCTACGTATTAGTCATCGCTATTACCATGGTGATGCGGTTTTGGCAGTACATCAATGGGCGTGGAT
AGCGGTTTGACTCACGGGGATTTCCAAGTCTCCACCCCATTGACGTCAATGGGAGTTTGTTTTGGCACCA
AAATCAACGGGACTTTCCAAAATGTCGTAACAACTCCGCCCCATTGACGCAAATGGGCGGTAGGCGTGTA
CGGTGGGAGGTCTATATAAGCAGAGCTCTCCCTATCAGTGATAGAGATCTCCCTATCAGTGATAGAGATC
GTCGACGAGCTCGTTTAGTGAACCGTCAGATCGCCTGGAGACGCCATCCACGCTGTTTTGACCTCCATAG
AAGACACCGGGACCGATCCAGCCTCCGGACTCTAGCGTTTAAACTTAAGCTTCGCCACCATGTATAAATG
CAAGGAGTGTGGCAAGGCCTTTAAGCAGTACAGTAATCTGCCTCAGCACAAGAGAACACACACCGGAGAA
CGGCCTTACGATTGTAGGGAATGCGGAAAAGCTTTCAGTCACCGTTCCTCTCTGAGCCGCCACTTGATGT
CCCACACTGGTGAAAGACCCTATGCTTGCGGTGAATGTGGTGAAGCTTTCGCCTGGCTTTCCCACCTTAT
GGAGCATCACTCTAGTCACACCGGGGAAAGACCGTTCGTCTGCGGGGTCTGTAAGATGGGCTTTAGCCTC
CTGACCAGCCTGGCACAGCATCACAGTTCACATACAGGCGAGCGCCCTTATGAGTGCCAGGAGTGCGGGG
AAAGGTTCATCTGTGGGAGTACACTCAAATGCCATGAGTCCGTGCACACTGGTGAGAGACCTTTCATATG
TGAAGTGTGTCACAAGAGCTACACTCAGTTCAGCAACCTCTGTAGACACAAGCGAATGCACGCCGACTGT
ACAGGGGAGCGGCCTTACAAATGCAACTATTGCGGCAGAAGTTATAAGCAGCAGTCAACCCTTGAGGAGC
ATAAAGAACGATGCCACACTGGGGAGCGCCCCTGGCAGTGTCGCATATGCGAAGACATGTTCGATTCCCA
GGAGTATGTTAAACAACACTGTATGTCCCTTGCATCTCATGCTGCTGCAGGCGGAAGCGGAGGCTCTGGC
GGATCTGAGGGCCAGAGCGACGAGAGAGCCCTGCTGGACCAGCTGCACACCCTGCTGAGCAACACCGACG
CCACCGGCCTGGAGGAGATCGACAGAGCCCTGGGCATCCCCGAGCTGGTGAACCAGGGCCAGGCCCTGGA
GCCCAAGCAGGACGGAGGCTGGGGATCTATGGCCGAGGAATTCGTGACCCTGAAGGACGTGGGCATGGAC
TTCACCCTGGGCGACTGGGAGCAGCTGGGCCTGGAGCAGGGCGACACCTTCTGGGACACCGCCCTGGACA
ACTGCCAGGACCTGTTCCTGCTGGACCCCCCCGGCGGAGGAGACGGCCTTGGTTTGGGACACGAGAAGTT
CCCCAGCGACCTGGACCTGGACATGTTCAACGGCAGCCTGGAGTGCGACATGGAGAGCATCATCAGAAGC
GAGCTGATGGACGCCGACGGCCTGGACTTCAACTTCGACAGCTAGGCCGCTCGAGGAGGGCCCGAACAAA
AACTCATCTCAGAAGAGGATCTGAATAGCGCCGTCGACCATCATCATAATCATCATTGAGTTTAAACCCG
CTGATCAGCCTCGACTGTGCCTTCTAGTTGCCAGCCATCTGTTGTTTGCCCCTCCCCCGTGCCTTCCTTG
ACCCTGGAAGGTGCCACTCCCACTGTCCTTTCCTAATAAAATGAGGAAATTGCATCGCATTGTCTGAGTA
GGTGTCATTCTATTCTGGGGGGTGGGGTGGGGCAGGACAGCAAGGGGGAGGATTGGGAAGACAATAGCAG
GCATGCTGGGGATGCGGTGGGCTCTATGGAGATCTATCGATGTTCTGGGGATGCGGTGGGCTCTATGGCT
TCTGAGGCGGAAAGAACCAGCTGGGGCTCTAGGGGGTATCCCC
[124 nt withheld, positions 2354-2477]
C
[91 nt withheld, positions 2479-2569]
AGGGTGATGGTTCACGTACCTAGAAGTTCCTATTCCGAAGTTCCTATTCTCTAGAAAGTATAGGAACTTC
CTTGGCCAAAAAGCCTGAACTCACCGCGACGTCTGTCGAGAAGTTTCTGATCGAAAAGTTCGACAGCGTC
TCCGACCTGATGCAGCTCTCGGAGGGCGAAGAATCTCGTGCTTTCAGCTTCGATGTAGGAGGGCGTGGAT
ATGTCCTGCGGGTAAATAGCTGCGCCGATGGTTTCTACAAAGATCGTTATGTTTATCGGCACTTTGCATC
GGCCGCGCTCCCGATTCCGGAAGTGCTTGACATTGGGGAATTCAGCGAGAGCCTGACCTATTGCATCTCC
CGCCGTGCACAGGGTGTCACGTTGCAAGACCTGCCTGAAACCGAACTGCCCGCTGTTCTGCAGCCGGTCG
CGGAGGCCATGGATGCGATCGCTGCGGCCGATCTTAGCCAGACGAGCGGGTTCGGCCCATTCGGACCGCA
AGGAATCGGTCAATACACTACATGGCGTGATTTCATATGCGCGATTGCTGATCCCCATGTGTATCACTGG
CAAACTGTGATGGACGACACCGTCAGTGCGTCCGTCGCGCAGGCTCTCGATGAGCTGATGCTTTGGGCCG
AGGACTGCCCCGAAGTCCGGCACCTCGTGCACGCGGATTTCGGCTCCAACAATGTCCTGACGGACAATGG
CCGCATAACAGCGGTCATTGACTGGAGCGAGGCGATGTTCGGGGATTCCCAATACGAGGTCGCCAACATC
TTCTTCTGGAGGCCGTGGTTGGCTTGTATGGAGCAGCAGACGCGCTACTTCGAGCGGAGGCATCCGGAGC
TTGCAGGATCGCCGCGGCTCCGGGCGTATATGCTCCGCATTGGTCTTGACCAACTCTATCAGAGCTTGGT
TGACGGCAATTTCGATGATGCAGCTTGGGCGCAGGGTCGATGCGACGCAATCGTCCGATCCGGAGCCGGG
ACTGTCGGGCGTACACAAATCGCCCGCAGAAGCGCGGCCGTCTGGACCGATGGCTGTGTAGAAGTACTCG
CCGATAGTGGAAACCGACGCCCCAGCACTCGTCCGAGGGCAAAGGAATAGCACGTACTACGAGATTTCGA
TTCCACCGCCGCCTTCTATGAAAGGTTGGGCTTCGGAATCGTTTTCCGGGACGCCGGCTGGATGATCCTC
CAGCGCGGGGATCTCATGCTGGAGTTCTTCGCCCACCCCAACTTGTTTATTGCAGCTTATAATGGTTACA
AATAAAGCAATAGCATCACAAATTTCACAAATAAAGCATTTTTTTCACTGCATTCTAGTTGTGGTTTGTC
CAAACTCATCAATGTATCTTATCATGTCTGTATACCGTCGACCTCTAGCTAGAGCTTGGCGTAATCATGG
TCATAGCTGTTTCCTGTGTGAAATTGTTATCCGCTCACAATTCCACACAACATACGAGCCGGAAGCATAA
AGTGTAAAGCCTGGGGTGCCTAATGAGTGAGCTAACTCACATTAATTGCGTTGCGCTCACTGCCCGCTTT
CCAGTCGGGAAACCTGTCGTGCCAGCTGCATTAATGAATCGGCCAACGCGCGGGGAGAGGCGGTTTGCGT
ATTGGGCGCTCTTCCGCTTCCTCGCTCACTGACTCGCTGCGCTCGGTCGTTCGGCTGCGGCGAGCGGTAT
CAGCTCACTCAAAGGCGGTAATACGGTTATCCACAGAATCAGGGGATAACGCAGGAAAGAACATGTGAGC
AAAAGGCCAGCAAAAGGCCAGGAACCGTAAAAAGGCCGCGTTGCTGGCGTTTTTCCATAGGCTCCGCCCC
CCTGACGAGCATCACAAAAATCGACGCTCAAGTCAGAGGTGGCGAAACCCGACAGGACTATAAAGATACC
AGGCGTTTCCCCCTGGAAGCTCCCTCGTGCGCTCTCCTGTTCCGACCCTGCCGCTTACCGGATACCTGTC
CGCCTTTCTCCCTTCGGGAAGCGTGGCGCTTTCTCATAGCTCACGCTGTAGGTATCTCAGTTCGGTGTAG
GTCGTTCGCTCCAAGCTGGGCTGTGTGCACGAACCCCCCGTTCAGCCCGACCGCTGCGCCTTATCCGGTA
ACTATCGTCTTGAGTCCAACCCGGTAAGACACGACTTATCGCCACTGGCAGCAGCCACTGGTAACAGGAT
TAGCAGAGCGAGGTATGTAGGCGGTGCTACAGAGTTCTTGAAGTGGTGGCCTAACTACGGCTACACTAGA
AGAACAGTATTTGGTATCTGCGCTCTGCTGAAGCCAGTTACCTTCGGAAAAAGAGTTGGTAGCTCTTGAT
CCGGCAAACAAACCACCGCTGGTAGCGGTGGTTTTTTTGTTTGCAAGCAGCAGATTACGCGCAGAAAAAA
AGGATCTCAAGAAGATCCTTTGATCTTTTCTACGGGGTCTGACGCTCAGTGGAACGAAAACTCACGTTAA
GGGATTTTGGTCATGAGATTATCAAAAAGGATCTTCACCTAGATCCTTTTAAATTAAAAATGAAGTTTTA
AATCAATCTAAAGTATATATGAGTAAACTTGGTCTGACAGTTACCAATGCTTAATCAGTGAGGCACCTAT
CTCAGCGATCTGTCTATTTCGTTCATCCATAGTTGCCTGACTCCCCGTCGTGTAGATAACTACGATACGG
GAGGGCTTACCATCTGGCCCCAGTGCTGCAATGATACCGCGAGACCCACGCTCACCGGCTCCAGATTTAT
CAGCAATAAACCAGCCAGCCGGAAGGGCCGAGCGCAGAAGTGGTCCTGCAACTTTATCCGCCTCCATCCA
GTCTATTAATTGTTGCCGGGAAGCTAGAGTAAGTAGTTCGCCAGTTAATAGTTTGCGCAACGTTGTTGCC
ATTGCTACAGGCATCGTGGTGTCACGCTCGTCGTTTGGTATGGCTTCATTCAGCTCCGGTTCCCAACGAT
CAAGGCGAGTTACATGATCCCCCATGTTGTGCAAAAAAGCGGTTAGCTCCTTCGGTCCTCCGATCGTTGT
CAGAAGTAAGTTGGCCGCAGTGTTATCACTCATGGTTATGGCAGCACTGCATAATTCTCTTACTGTCATG
CCATCCGTAAGATGCTTTTCTGTGACTGGTGAGTACTCAACCAAGTCATTCTGAGAATAGTGTATGCGGC
GACCGAGTTGCTCTTGCCCGGCGTCAATACGGGATAATACCGCGCCACATAGCAGAACTTTAAAAGTGCT
CATCATTGGAAAACGTTCTTCGGGGCGAAAACTCTCAAGGATCTTACCGCTGTTGAGATCCAGTTCGATG
TAACCCACTCGTGCACCCAACTGATCTTCAGCATCTTTTACTTTCACCAGCGTTTCTGGGTGAGCAAAAA
CAGGAAGGCAAAATGCCGCAAAAAAGGGAATAAGGGCGACACGGAAATGTTGAATACTCATACTCTTCCT
TTTTCAATATTATTGAAGCATTTATCAGGGTTATTGTCTCATGAGCGGATACATATTTGAATGTATTTAG
AAAAATAAACAAATAGGGGTTCCGCGCACATTTCCCCGAAAAGTGCCACCTGACGTCGACGGATCGGGAG
ATCTCCCGATCCCCTATGGTGCACTCTCAGTACAATCTGCTCTGATGCCGCATAGTTAAGCCAGTATCTG
CTCCCTGCTTGTGTGTTGGAGGTCGCTGAGTAGTGCGCGAGCAAAATTTAAGCTACAACAAGGCAAGGCT
TGACCGACAATTGCATGAAGAATCTGCTTAGGGTTAGGCGTTTTGCGCTGCTTCGTACGGGCCAGATATA
CGC
